>Addgene plasmid #32078 | pMDC32-HPB | depositor full sequence | sequence record 36190 | pMDC32-HPB sequence 12089 bps
CGTAATCATGGTCATAGCTGTTTCCTGTGTGAAATTGTTATCCGCTCACAATTCCACACAACATACGAGC
CGGAAGCATAAAGTGTAAAGCCTGGGGTGCCTAATGAGTGAGCTAACTCACATTAATTGCGTTGCGCTCA
CTGCCCGCTTTCCAGTCGGGAAACCTGTCGTGCCAGCTGCATTAATGAATCGGCCAACGCGCGGGGAGAG
GCGGTTTGCGTATTGGCTAGAGCAGCTTGCCAACATGGTGGAGCACGACACTCTCGTCTACTCCAAGAAT
ATCAAAGATACAGTCTCAGAAGACCAAAGGGCTATTGAGACTTTTCAACAAAGGGTAATATCGGGAAACC
TCCTCGGATTCCATTGCCCAGCTATCTGTCACTTCATCAAAAGGACAGTAGAAAAGGAAGGTGGCACCTA
CAAATGCCATCATTGCGATAAAGGAAAGGCTATCGTTCAAGATGCCTCTGCCGACAGTGGTCCCAAAGAT
GGACCCCCACCCACGAGGAGCATCGTGGAAAAAGAAGACGTTCCAACCACGTCTTCAAAGCAAGTGGATT
GATGTGATAACATGGTGGAGCACGACACTCTCGTCTACTCCAAGAATATCAAAGATACAGTCTCAGAAGA
CCAAAGGGCTATTGAGACTTTTCAACAAAGGGTAATATCGGGAAACCTCCTCGGATTCCATTGCCCAGCT
ATCTGTCACTTCATCAAAAGGACAGTAGAAAAGGAAGGTGGCACCTACAAATGCCATCATTGCGATAAAG
GAAAGGCTATCGTTCAAGATGCCTCTGCCGACAGTGGTCCCAAAGATGGACCCCCACCCACGAGGAGCAT
CGTGGAAAAAGAAGACGTTCCAACCACGTCTTCAAAGCAAGTGGATTGATGTGATATCTCCACTGACGTA
AGGGATGACGCACAATCCCACTATCCTTCGCAAGACCTTCCTCTATATAAGGAAGTTCATTTCATTTGGA
GAGGACACGCTGAAATCACCAGTCTCTCTCTACAAATCTATCTCTCTCGAGCTTTCGCAGATCCCGGGGG
GCAATGAGATATGAAAAAGCCTGAACTCACCGCGACGTCTGTCGAGAAGTTTCTGATCGAAAAGTTCGAC
AGCGTCTCCGACCTGATGCAGCTCTCGGAGGGCGAAGAATCTCGTGCTTTCAGCTTCGATGTAGGAGGGC
GTGGATATGTCCTGCGGGTAAATAGCTGCGCCGATGGTTTCTACAAAGATCGTTATGTTTATCGGCACTT
TGCATCGGCCGCGCTCCCGATTCCGGAAGTGCTTGACATTGGGGAGTTTAGCGAGAGCCTGACCTATTGC
ATCTCCCGCCGTGCACAGGGTGTCACGTTGCAAGACCTGCCTGAAACCGAACTGCCCGCTGTTCTACAAC
CGGTCGCGGAGGCTATGGATGCGATCGCTGCGGCCGATCTTAGCCAGACGAGCGGGTTCGGCCCATTCGG
ACCGCAAGGAATCGGTCAATACACTACATGGCGTGATTTCATATGCGCGATTGCTGATCCCCATGTGTAT
CACTGGCAAACTGTGATGGACGACACCGTCAGTGCGTCCGTCGCGCAGGCTCTCGATGAGCTGATGCTTT
GGGCCGAGGACTGCCCCGAAGTCCGGCACCTCGTGCACGCGGATTTCGGCTCCAACAATGTCCTGACGGA
CAATGGCCGCATAACAGCGGTCATTGACTGGAGCGAGGCGATGTTCGGGGATTCCCAATACGAGGTCGCC
AACATCTTCTTCTGGAGGCCGTGGTTGGCTTGTATGGAGCAGCAGACGCGCTACTTCGAGCGGAGGCATC
CGGAGCTTGCAGGATCGCCACGACTCCGGGCGTATATGCTCCGCATTGGTCTTGACCAACTCTATCAGAG
CTTGGTTGACGGCAATTTCGATGATGCAGCTTGGGCGCAGGGTCGATGCGACGCAATCGTCCGATCCGGA
GCCGGGACTGTCGGGCGTACACAAATCGCCCGCAGAAGCGCGGCCGTCTGGACCGATGGCTGTGTAGAAG
TACTCGCCGATAGTGGAAACCGACGCCCCAGCACTCGTCCGAGGGCAAAGAAATAGAGTAGATGCCGACC
GGATCTGTCGATCGACAAGCTCGAGTTTCTCCATAATAATGTGTGAGTAGTTCCCAGATAAGGGAATTAG
GGTTCCTATAGGGTTTCGCTCATGTGTTGAGCATATAAGAAACCCTTAGTATGTATTTGTATTTGTAAAA
TACTTCTATCAATAAAATTTCTAATTCCTAAAACCAAAATCCAGTACTAAAATCCAGATCCCCCGAATTA
ATTCGGCGTTAATTCAGTACATTAAAAACGTCCGCAATGTGTTATTAAGTTGTCTAAGCGTCAATTTGTT
TACACCACAATATATCCTGCCACCAGCCAGCCAACAGCTCCCCGACCGGCAGCTCGGCACAAAATCACCA
CTCGATACAGGCAGCCCATCAGTCCGGGACGGCGTCAGCGGGAGAGCCGTTGTAAGGCGGCAGACTTTGC
TCATGTTACCGATGCTATTCGGAAGAACGGCAACTAAGCTGCCGGGTTTGAAACACGGATGATCTCGCGG
AGGGTAGCATGTTGATTGTAACGATGACAGAGCGTTGCTGCCTGTGATCACCGCGGTTTCAAAATCGGCT
CCGTCGATACTATGTTATACGCCAACTTTGAAAACAACTTTGAAAAAGCTGTTTTCTGGTATTTAAGGTT
TTAGAATGCAAGGAACAGTGAATTGGAGTTCGTCTTGTTATAATTAGCTTCTTGGGGTATCTTTAAATAC
TGTAGAAAAGAGGAAGGAAATAATAAATGGCTAAAATGAGAATATCACCGGAATTGAAAAAACTGATCGA
AAAATACCGCTGCGTAAAAGATACGGAAGGAATGTCTCCTGCTAAGGTATATAAGCTGGTGGGAGAAAAT
GAAAACCTATATTTAAAAATGACGGACAGCCGGTATAAAGGGACCACCTATGATGTGGAACGGGAAAAGG
ACATGATGCTATGGCTGGAAGGAAAGCTGCCTGTTCCAAAGGTCCTGCACTTTGAACGGCATGATGGCTG
GAGCAATCTGCTCATGAGTGAGGCCGATGGCGTCCTTTGCTCGGAAGAGTATGAAGATGAACAAAGCCCT
GAAAAGATTATCGAGCTGTATGCGGAGTGCATCAGGCTCTTTCACTCCATCGACATATCGGATTGTCCCT
ATACGAATAGCTTAGACAGCCGCTTAGCCGAATTGGATTACTTACTGAATAACGATCTGGCCGATGTGGA
TTGCGAAAACTGGGAAGAAGACACTCCATTTAAAGATCCGCGCGAGCTGTATGATTTTTTAAAGACGGAA
AAGCCCGAAGAGGAACTTGTCTTTTCCCACGGCGACCTGGGAGACAGCAACATCTTTGTGAAAGATGGCA
AAGTAAGTGGCTTTATTGATCTTGGGAGAAGCGGCAGGGCGGACAAGTGGTATGACATTGCCTTCTGCGT
CCGGTCGATCAGGGAGGATATCGGGGAAGAACAGTATGTCGAGCTATTTTTTGACTTACTGGGGATCAAG
CCTGATTGGGAGAAAATAAAATATTATATTTTACTGGATGAATTGTTTTAGTACCTAGAATGCATGACCA
AAATCCCTTAACGTGAGTTTTCGTTCCACTGAGCGTCAGACCCCGTAGAAAAGATCAAAGGATCTTCTTG
AGATCCTTTTTTTCTGCGCGTAATCTGCTGCTTGCAAACAAAAAAACCACCGCTACCAGCGGTGGTTTGT
TTGCCGGATCAAGAGCTACCAACTCTTTTTCCGAAGGTAACTGGCTTCAGCAGAGCGCAGATACCAAATA
CTGTCCTTCTAGTGTAGCCGTAGTTAGGCCACCACTTCAAGAACTCTGTAGCACCGCCTACATACCTCGC
TCTGCTAATCCTGTTACCAGTGGCTGCTGCCAGTGGCGATAAGTCGTGTCTTACCGGGTTGGACTCAAGA
CGATAGTTACCGGATAAGGCGCAGCGGTCGGGCTGAACGGGGGGTTCGTGCACACAGCCCAGCTTGGAGC
GAACGACCTACACCGAACTGAGATACCTACAGCGTGAGCTATGAGAAAGCGCCACGCTTCCCGAAGGGAG
AAAGGCGGACAGGTATCCGGTAAGCGGCAGGGTCGGAACAGGAGAGCGCACGAGGGAGCTTCCAGGGGGA
AACGCCTGGTATCTTTATAGTCCTGTCGGGTTTCGCCACCTCTGACTTGAGCGTCGATTTTTGTGATGCT
CGTCAGGGGGGCGGAGCCTATGGAAAAACGCCAGCAACGCGGCCTTTTTACGGTTCCTGGCCTTTTGCTG
GCCTTTTGCTCACATGTTCTTTCCTGCGTTATCCCCTGATTCTGTGGATAACCGTATTACCGCCTTTGAG
TGAGCTGATACCGCTCGCCGCAGCCGAACGACCGAGCGCAGCGAGTCAGTGAGCGAGGAAGCGGAAGAGC
GCCTGATGCGGTATTTTCTCCTTACGCATCTGTGCGGTATTTCACACCGCATATGGTGCACTCTCAGTAC
AATCTGCTCTGATGCCGCATAGTTAAGCCAGTATACACTCCGCTATCGCTACGTGACTGGGTCATGGCTG
CGCCCCGACACCCGCCAACACCCGCTGACGCGCCCTGACGGGCTTGTCTGCTCCCGGCATCCGCTTACAG
ACAAGCTGTGACCGTCTCCGGGAGCTGCATGTGTCAGAGGTTTTCACCGTCATCACCGAAACGCGCGAGG
CAGGGTGCCTTGATGTGGGCGCCGGCGGTCGAGTGGCGACGGCGCGGCTTGTCCGCGCCCTGGTAGATTG
CCTGGCCGTAGGCCAGCCATTTTTGAGCGGCCAGCGGCCGCGATAGGCCGACGCGAAGCGGCGGGGCGTA
GGGAGCGCAGCGACCGAAGGGTAGGCGCTTTTTGCAGCTCTTCGGCTGTGCGCTGGCCAGACAGTTATGC
ACAGGCCAGGCGGGTTTTAAGAGTTTTAATAAGTTTTAAAGAGTTTTAGGCGGAAAAATCGCCTTTTTTC
TCTTTTATATCAGTCACTTACATGTGTGACCGGTTCCCAATGTACGGCTTTGGGTTCCCAATGTACGGGT
TCCGGTTCCCAATGTACGGCTTTGGGTTCCCAATGTACGTGCTATCCACAGGAAAGAGACCTTTTCGACC
TTTTTCCCCTGCTAGGGCAATTTGCCCTAGCATCTGCTCCGTACATTAGGAACCGGCGGATGCTTCGCCC
TCGATCAGGTTGCGGTAGCGCATGACTAGGATCGGGCCAGCCTGCCCCGCCTCCTCCTTCAAATCGTACT
CCGGCAGGTCATTTGACCCGATCAGCTTGCGCACGGTGAAACAGAACTTCTTGAACTCTCCGGCGCTGCC
ACTGCGTTCGTAGATCGTCTTGAACAACCATCTGGCTTCTGCCTTGCCTGCGGCGCGGCGTGCCAGGCGG
TAGAGAAAACGGCCGATGCCGGGATCGATCAAAAAGTAATCGGGGTGAACCGTCAGCACGTCCGGGTTCT
TGCCTTCTGTGATCTCGCGGTACATCCAATCAGCTAGCTCGATCTCGATGTACTCCGGCCGCCCGGTTTC
GCTCTTTACGATCTTGTAGCGGCTAATCAAGGCTTCACCCTCGGATACCGTCACCAGGCGGCCGTTCTTG
GCCTTCTTCGTACGCTGCATGGCAACGTGCGTGGTGTTTAACCGAATGCAGGTTTCTACCAGGTCGTCTT
TCTGCTTTCCGCCATCGGCTCGCCGGCAGAACTTGAGTACGTCCGCAACGTGTGGACGGAACACGCGGCC
GGGCTTGTCTCCCTTCCCTTCCCGGTATCGGTTCATGGATTCGGTTAGATGGGAAACCGCCATCAGTACC
AGGTCGTAATCCCACACACTGGCCATGCCGGCCGGCCCTGCGGAAACCTCTACGTGCCCGTCTGGAAGCT
CGTAGCGGATCACCTCGCCAGCTCGTCGGTCACGCTTCGACAGACGGAAAACGGCCACGTCCATGATGCT
GCGACTATCGCGGGTGCCCACGTCATAGAGCATCGGAACGAAAAAATCTGGTTGCTCGTCGCCCTTGGGC
GGCTTCCTAATCGACGGCGCACCGGCTGCCGGCGGTTGCCGGGATTCTTTGCGGATTCGATCAGCGGCCG
CTTGCCACGATTCACCGGGGCGTGCTTCTGCCTCGATGCGTTGCCGCTGGGCGGCCTGCGCGGCCTTCAA
CTTCTCCACCAGGTCATCACCCAGCGCCGCGCCGATTTGTACCGGGCCGGATGGTTTGCGACCGTCACGC
CGATTCCTCGGGCTTGGGGGTTCCAGTGCCATTGCAGGGCCGGCAGACAACCCAGCCGCTTACGCCTGGC
CAACCGCCCGTTCCTCCACACATGGGGCATTCCACGGCGTCGGTGCCTGGTTGTTCTTGATTTTCCATGC
CGCCTCCTTTAGCCGCTAAAATTCATCTACTCATTTATTCATTTGCTCATTTACTCTGGTAGCTGCGCGA
TGTATTCAGATAGCAGCTCGGTAATGGTCTTGCCTTGGCGTACCGCGTACATCTTCAGCTTGGTGTGATC
CTCCGCCGGCAACTGAAAGTTGACCCGCTTCATGGCTGGCGTGTCTGCCAGGCTGGCCAACGTTGCAGCC
TTGCTGCTGCGTGCGCTCGGACGGCCGGCACTTAGCGTGTTTGTGCTTTTGCTCATTTTCTCTTTACCTC
ATTAACTCAAATGAGTTTTGATTTAATTTCAGCGGCCAGCGCCTGGACCTCGCGGGCAGCGTCGCCCTCG
GGTTCTGATTCAAGAACGGTTGTGCCGGCGGCGGCAGTGCCTGGGTAGCTCACGCGCTGCGTGATACGGG
ACTCAAGAATGGGCAGCTCGTACCCGGCCAGCGCCTCGGCAACCTCACCGCCGATGCGCGTGCCTTTGAT
CGCCCGCGACACGACAAAGGCCGCTTGTAGCCTTCCATCCGTGACCTCAATGCGCTGCTTAACCAGCTCC
ACCAGGTCGGCGGTGGCCCATATGTCGTAAGGGCTTGGCTGCACCGGAATCAGCACGAAGTCGGCTGCCT
TGATCGCGGACACAGCCAAGTCCGCCGCCTGGGGCGCTCCGTCGATCACTACGAAGTCGCGCCGGCCGAT
GGCCTTCACGTCGCGGTCAATCGTCGGGCGGTCGATGCCGACAACGGTTAGCGGTTGATCTTCCCGCACG
GCCGCCCAATCGCGGGCACTGCCCTGGGGATCGGAATCGACTAACAGAACATCGGCCCCGGCGAGTTGCA
GGGCGCGGGCTAGATGGGTTGCGATGGTCGTCTTGCCTGACCCGCCTTTCTGGTTAAGTACAGCGATAAC
CTTCATGCGTTCCCCTTGCGTATTTGTTTATTTACTCATCGCATCATATACGCAGCGACCGCATGACGCA
AGCTGTTTTACTCAAATACACATCACCTTTTTAGACGGCGGCGCTCGGTTTCTTCAGCGGCCAAGCTGGC
CGGCCAGGCCGCCAGCTTGGCATCAGACAAACCGGCCAGGATTTCATGCAGCCGCACGGTTGAGACGTGC
GCGGGCGGCTCGAACACGTACCCGGCCGCGATCATCTCCGCCTCGATCTCTTCGGTAATGAAAAACGGTT
CGTCCTGGCCGTCCTGGTGCGGTTTCATGCTTGTTCCTCTTGGCGTTCATTCTCGGCGGCCGCCAGGGCG
TCGGCCTCGGTCAATGCGTCCTCACGGAAGGCACCGCGCCGCCTGGCCTCGGTGGGCGTCACTTCCTCGC
TGCGCTCAAGTGCGCGGTACAGGGTCGAGCGATGCACGCCAAGCAGTGCAGCCGCCTCTTTCACGGTGCG
GCCTTCCTGGTCGATCAGCTCGCGGGCGTGCGCGATCTGTGCCGGGGTGAGGGTAGGGCGGGGGCCAAAC
TTCACGCCTCGGGCCTTGGCGGCCTCGCGCCCGCTCCGGGTGCGGTCGATGATTAGGGAACGCTCGAACT
CGGCAATGCCGGCGAACACGGTCAACACCATGCGGCCGGCCGGCGTGGTGGTGTCGGCCCACGGCTCTGC
CAGGCTACGCAGGCCCGCGCCGGCCTCCTGGATGCGCTCGGCAATGTCCAGTAGGTCGCGGGTGCTGCGG
GCCAGGCGGTCTAGCCTGGTCACTGTCACAACGTCGCCAGGGCGTAGGTGGTCAAGCATCCTGGCCAGCT
CCGGGCGGTCGCGCCTGGTGCCGGTGATCTTCTCGGAAAACAGCTTGGTGCAGCCGGCCGCGTGCAGTTC
GGCCCGTTGGTTGGTCAAGTCCTGGTCGTCGGTGCTGACGCGGGCATAGCCCAGCAGGCCAGCGGCGGCG
CTCTTGTTCATGGCGTAATGTCTCCGGTTCTAGTCGCAAGTATTCTACTTTATGCGACTAAAACACGCGA
CAAGAAAACGCCAGGAAAAGGGCAGGGCGGCAGCCTGTCGCGTAACTTAGGACTTGTGCGACATGTCGTT
TTCAGAAGACGGCTGCACTGAACGTCAGAAGCCGACTGCACTATAGCAGCGGAGGGGTTGGATCAAAGTA
CTTTGATCCCGAGGGGAACCCTGTGGTTGGCATGCACATACAAATGGACGAACGGATAAACCTTTTCACG
CCCTTTTAAATATCCGTTATTCTAATAAACGCTCTTTTCTCTTAGGTTTACCCGCCAATATATCCTGTCA
AACACTGATAGTTTAAACTGAAGGCGGGAAACGACAATCTGATCCAAGCTCAAGCTGCTCTAGCATTCGC
CATTCAGGCTGCGCAACTGTTGGGAAGGGCGATCGGTGCGGGCCTCTTCGCTATTACGCCAGCTGGCGAA
AGGGGGATGTGCTGCAAGGCGATTAAGTTGGGTAACGCCAGGGTTTTCCCAGTCACGACGTTGTAAAACG
ACGGCCAGTGCCAAGCTTGGCGTGCCTGCAGGTCAACATGGTGGAGCACGACACACTTGTCTACTCCAAA
AATATCAAAGATACAGTCTCAGAAGACCAAAGGGCAATTGAGACTTTTCAACAAAGGGTAATATCCGGAA
ACCTCCTCGGATTCCATTGCCCAGCTATCTGTCACTTTATTGTGAAGATAGTGGAAAAGGAAGGTGGCTC
CTACAAATGCCATCATTGCGATAAAGGAAAGGCCATCGTTGAAGATGCCTCTGCCGACAGTGGTCCCAAA
GATGGACCCCCACCCACGAGGAGCATCGTGGAAAAAGAAGACGTTCCAACCACGTCTTCAAAGCAAGTGG
ATTGATGTGATAACATGGTGGAGCACGACACACTTGTCTACTCCAAAAATATCAAAGATACAGTCTCAGA
AGACCAAAGGGCAATTGAGACTTTTCAACAAAGGGTAATATCCGGAAACCTCCTCGGATTCCATTGCCCA
GCTATCTGTCACTTTATTGTGAAGATAGTGGAAAAGGAAGGTGGCTCCTACAAATGCCATCATTGCGATA
AAGGAAAGGCCATCGTTGAAGATGCCTCTGCCGACAGTGGTCCCAAAGATGGACCCCCACCCACGAGGAG
CATCGTGGAAAAAGAAGACGTTCCAACCACGTCTTCAAAGCAAGTGGATTGATGTGATATCTCCACTGAC
GTAAGGGATGACGCACAATCCCACTATCCTTCGCAAGACCCTTCCTCTATATAAGGAAGTTCATTTCATT
TGGAGAGGACCTCGACTCTAGAGGATCCCCGGGTACCGGGCCCCCCCTCGAGGCGCGCCAAGCTATCAAA
CAAGTTTGTACAAAAAAGCTGAACGAGAAACGTAAAATGATATAAATATCAATATATTAAATTAGATTTT
GCATAAAAAACAGACTACATAATACTGTAAAACACAACATATCCAGTCACTATGGCGGCCGCATTAGGCA
CCCCAGGCTTTACACTTTATGCTTCCGGCTCGTATAATGTGTGGATTTTGAGTTAGGATCCGTCGAGATT
TTCAGGAGCTAAGGAAGCTAAAATGGAGAAAAAAATCACTGGATATACCACCGTTGATATATCCCAATGG
CATCGTAAAGAACATTTTGAGGCATTTCAGTCAGTTGCTCAATGTACCTATAACCAGACCGTTCAGCTGG
ATATTACGGCCTTTTTAAAGACCGTAAAGAAAAATAAGCACAAGTTTTATCCGGCCTTTATTCACATTCT
TGCCCGCCTGATGAATGCTCATCCGGAATTCCGTATGGCAATGAAAGACGGTGAGCTGGTGATATGGGAT
AGTGTTCACCCTTGTTACACCGTTTTCCATGAGCAAACTGAAACGTTTTCATCGCTCTGGAGTGAATACC
ACGACGATTTCCGGCAGTTTCTACACATATATTCGCAAGATGTGGCGTGTTACGGTGAAAACCTGGCCTA
TTTCCCTAAAGGGTTTATTGAGAATATGTTTTTCGTCTCAGCCAATCCCTGGGTGAGTTTCACCAGTTTT
GATTTAAACGTGGCCAATATGGACAACTTCTTCGCCCCCGTTTTCACCATGGGCAAATATTATACGCAAG
GCGACAAGGTGCTGATGCCGCTGGCGATTCAGGTTCATCATGCCGTTTGTGATGGCTTCCATGTCGGCAG
AATGCTTAATGAATTACAACAGTACTGCGATGAGTGGCAGGCGGGGCGTAATCTAGAGGATCCGGCTTAC
TAAAAGCCAGATAACAGTATGCGTATTTGCGCGCTGATTTTTGCGGTATAAGAATATATACTGATATGTA
TACCCGAAGTATGTCAAAAAGAGGTATGCTATGAAGCAGCGTATTACAGTGACAGTTGACAGCGACAGCT
ATCAGTTGCTCAAGGCATATATGATGTCAATATCTCCGGTCTGGTAAGCACAACCATGCAGAATGAAGCC
CGTCGTCTGCGTGCCGAACGCTGGAAAGCGGAAAATCAGGAAGGGATGGCTGAGGTCGCCCGGTTTATTG
AAATGAACGGCTCTTTTGCTGACGAGAACAGGGGCTGGTGAAATGCAGTTTAAGGTTTACACCTATAAAA
GAGAGAGCCGTTATCGTCTGTTTGTGGATGTACAGAGTGATATTATTGACACGCCCGGGCGACGGATGGT
GATCCCCCTGGCCAGTGCACGTCTGCTGTCAGATAAAGTCCCCCGTGAACTTTACCCGGTGGTGCATATC
GGGGATGAAAGCTGGCGCATGATGACCACCGATATGGCCAGTGTGCCGGTCTCCGTTATCGGGGAAGAAG
TGGCTGATCTCAGCCACCGCGAAAATGACATCAAAAACGCCATTAACCTGATGTTCTGGGGAATATAAAT
GTCAGGCTCCCTTATACACAGCCAGTCTGCAGGTCGACCATAGTGACTGGATATGTTGTGTTTTACAGTA
TTATGTAGTCTGTTTTTTATGCAAAATCTAATTTAATATATTGATATTTATATCATTTTACGTTTCTCGT
TCAGCTTTCTTGTACAAAGTGGTTCGAGCTAGCGGCGGCCGCACAGGTTCTTACCCTTATGACGTTCCTG
ATTATGCATCCGGTGGCCTCGAAGTTTTGTTCCAGGGTCCACTGGGTTCCGCAGATCCAACCAGCTCCGA
AACATCATCACACCCTCCAGGAACCATTGTGGCCCCCATGGCTGGTTTGGTAGTCAAGGTCCTTGTCGAA
AACGAAGCCAAAGTAGATCAAGGTCAACCTATATTAGTCCTAGAGGCAATGAAGATGGAGCACGTTGTGA
AAGCACCATCCTCTGGAAGCATACAGGACCTCAAAGTTAAAGCAGGCCAACAGGTTTCAGATGGCAGTGC
TCTATTCAGGATCAAAGGGTAATTAATTAACTAGTTCTAGAGCGGCCGCCCACCGCGGTGGAGCTCGAAT
TTCCCCGATCGTTCAAACATTTGGCAATAAAGTTTCTTAAGATTGAATCCTGTTGCCGGTCTTGCGATGA
TTATCATATAATTTCTGTTGAATTACGTTAAGCATGTAATAATTAACATGTAATGCATGACGTTATTTAT
GAGATGGGTTTTTATGATTAGAGTCCCGCAATTATACATTTAATACGCGATAGAAAACAAAATATAGCGC
GCAAACTAGGATAAATTATCGCGCGCGGTGTCATCTATGTTACTGAATT
Features (pLannotate 1.2.2; 30 found; start..end, strand, type, name):
     33..55      -  protein_bind   lac operator (fragment): The lac repressor binds to the lac operator to inhibit transcription in E. coli. This inhibition can be relieved by adding lactose or isopropyl-β-D-thiogalactopyranoside (IPTG). lac repressor encoded by lacI
     59..89      -  promoter       lac promoter: promoter for the E. coli lac operon
    104..125     -  protein_bind   CAP binding site: CAP binding activates transcription in the presence of cAMP. E. coli catabolite activator protein
    138..226     -  CDS            lacI (fragment): lac repressor; lacI; The lac repressor binds to the lac operator to inhibit transcription in E. coli. This inhibition can be relieved by adding lactose or isopropyl-β-D-thiogalactopyranoside (IPTG).
    316..993     +  promoter       CaMV 35S promoter (enhanced): cauliflower mosaic virus 35S promoter with a duplicated enhancer region
   1061..2086    +  CDS            HygR: hygromycin B phosphotransferase confers resistance to hygromycin
   2126..2300    +  polyA_signal   CaMV poly(A) signal: cauliflower mosaic virus polyadenylation signal
   2378..2402    -  misc_feature   LB T-DNA repeat: left border repeat from nopaline C58 T-DNA
   2827..3621    +  CDS            KanR: aminoglycoside phosphotransferase; aphA-3; confers resistance to kanamycin
   3708..4296    +  rep_origin     ori: high-copy-number ColE1/pMB1/pBR322/pUC origin of replication
   4482..4622    -  misc_feature   bom: basis of mobility region from pBR322
   4724..4763    -  CDS            rop (fragment): Rop protein, which maintains plasmids at low copy number; rop
   4966..5160    -  rep_origin     pVS1 oriV: origin of replication for the Pseudomonas plasmid pVS1 (Heeb et al., 2000)
   5226..6294    -  CDS            pVS1 RepA (fragment): replication protein from the Pseudomonas plasmid pVS1 (Heeb et al., 2000)
   6727..7356    -  CDS            pVS1 StaA: stability protein from the Pseudomonas plasmid pVS1 (Heeb et al., 2000)
   7916..8317    -  CDS            Y4CG_SINFN (fragment): Protein inferred from homology: Swiss-Prot protein existence level 3. From Sinorhizobium fredii (strain NBRC 101917 / NGR234).
   8656..8680    -  misc_feature   RB T-DNA repeat: right border repeat from nopaline C58 T-DNA
   8746..8900    -  CDS            lacZα (fragment): LacZα fragment of β-galactosidase; lacZ fragment
   8999..9670    +  promoter       CaMV 35S promoter (enhanced): cauliflower mosaic virus 35S promoter with a duplicated enhancer region
   9672..9698    -  misc_feature   MCS (fragment): pUC18/19 multiple cloning site
   9730..9854    +  protein_bind   attR1: mutant version of attR; recombination site for the Gateway® LR reaction LR Clonase™
   9879..9909    +  promoter       lac UV5 promoter: E. coli lac promoter with an "up" mutation
   9933..9962    +  promoter       cat promoter (fragment): promoter of the E. coli cat gene encoding chloramphenicol acetyltransferase
   9963..10643   +  CDS            CmR: chloramphenicol acetyltransferase confers resistance to chloramphenicol
  10800..10958   +  CDS            ccdA (fragment): CCDA_ECO57 - Also known as H, letA. Experimental evidence at protein level: Swiss-Prot protein existence level 1. Antitoxin component of a type II toxin-antitoxin (TA) system which inhibits the post-segregational killing (PSK) of plasmid-free cells, also referred to as a plasmid addiction system. Binds to and blocks the activity of CcdB; will also remove bound CcdB protein from the CcdB-GyrA complex by forming a CcdA-CcdB complex, a process termed rejuvenation. Functions as a transcriptional corepressor for the ccdAB operon, repression also requires CcdB (By similarity). From Escherichia coli
  10963..11268   +  CDS            ccdB: CcdB, a bacterial toxin that poisons DNA gyrase; ccdB; Plasmids containing the ccdB gene cannot be propagated in standard E. coli strains.
  11309..11433   -  protein_bind   attR2: mutant version of attR; recombination site for the Gateway® LR reaction LR Clonase™
  11570..11776   +  CDS            BCCP_SOLLC: Experimental evidence at transcript level: Swiss-Prot protein existence level 2. This protein is a component of the acetyl coenzyme A carboxylase complex; first, biotin carboxylase catalyzes the carboxylation of the carrier protein and then the transcarboxylase transfers the carboxyl group to form malonyl-CoA. From Solanum lycopersicum (Tomato) (Lycopersicon esculentum).
  11790..11826   -  misc_feature   MCS (fragment): pBluescript multiple cloning site
  11837..12084   +  terminator     NOS terminator: nopaline synthase terminator and poly(A) signal
