[The description below was written by a language model from this plasmid's Addgene catalogue record and pLannotate feature annotations shown in this document.]
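Description:
pMDC32-HPB is an empty Gateway destination binary vector for Agrobacterium-mediated expression of C-terminally tagged proteins in plants, built on the pMDC32 backbone (about 12.1 kb). In E. coli it replicates from a high-copy ColE1/pUC-type origin, with a pBR322 bom site, while the pVS1 oriV, RepA and StaA functions provide replication and stable maintenance in Agrobacterium. The backbone carries a kanamycin resistance gene. Because the unrecombined Gateway cassette contains a chloramphenicol resistance gene and the gyrase toxin ccdB, the empty vector is selected on both antibiotics and must be kept in a ccdB-tolerant strain such as DB3.1.

Between the nopaline-type left and right T-DNA border repeats lie two plant expression units. One is a hygromycin phosphotransferase gene driven by an enhanced (duplicated-enhancer) CaMV 35S promoter and ended by the CaMV poly(A) signal, which allows selection of transformed plants. The other is a second enhanced 35S promoter followed by the attR1–CmR–ccdB–attR2 cassette, then the HPB tag and the NOS terminator. An LR reaction with an entry clone replaces the CmR/ccdB segment with the gene of interest, and ccdB counterselects non-recombinant plasmids in standard strains. For the fusion to form, the insert would need to lack a stop codon and remain in frame with the downstream tag. The tag comprises an HA epitope, a PreScission protease cleavage site and a biotinylation domain. The feature table annotates only the last of these, as a match to a plant biotin carboxyl carrier protein. The associated publication indicates use in affinity purification of low-abundance Arabidopsis plasma-membrane protein complexes, presumably by capturing the biotinylated fusion and releasing it by protease cleavage.
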