Addgene plasmid #32078: pMDC32-HPB
Purpose: (Empty Backbone)
Depositing lab: Fumi Katagiri. Depositing organization: University of Minnesota. Publication: Purification of low-abundance Arabidopsis plasma-membrane protein complexes and identification of candidate components. Qi Y, Katagiri F. Plant J. 2009 Mar;57(5):932-44. Epub 2008 Dec 4. 10.1111/j.1365-313X.2008.03736.x PubMed 19000159.
Backbone
  Vector backbone: pMDC32
  Backbone size (bp): 12096
  Modifications to backbone: HPB tag was added to allow its fusion to gene of interest for expression in plant.
  Vector type: Gateway destination binary vector
  Promoter: 35S promoter
  Selectable markers: Hygromycin
  Tag / fusion protein: HA-Prescission-Biotin (C terminal on backbone)
Growth in bacteria
  Bacterial resistance: Chloramphenicol and Kanamycin, 25 & 50 μg/mL
  Growth temperature: 37°C
  Growth strain: DB3.1
  Copy number: High Copy
Terms and licenses: Academic/Nonprofit Terms; Industry Terms: Not Available to Industry
How to cite: pMDC32-HPB was a gift from Fumi Katagiri (Addgene plasmid # 32078 ; http://n2t.net/addgene:32078 ; RRID:Addgene_32078)
