>Addgene plasmid #32078 | pMDC32-HPB | addgene partial sequence | sequence record 39382 | M13-Rev 5'-CAGGAAACAGCTATGACC-3'
CGCGCGATAATTTATCCTAGTTTGCGCGCTATATTTTGTTTTCTATCNCGTATTAAATGTATAATTGCGG
GACTCTAATCATAAAAACCCATCTCATAAATAACGTCATGCATTACATGTTAATTATTACATGCTTAACG
TAATTCAACAGAAATTATATGATAATCATCGCAAGACCGGCAACAGGATTCAATCTTAAGAAACTTTATT
GCCAAATGTTTGAACGATCGGGGAAATTCGAGCTCCACCGCGGTGGGCGGCCGCTCTAGAACTAGTTAAT
TAATTACCCTTTGATCCTGAATAGAGCACTGCCATCTGAAACCTGTTGGCCTGCTTTAACTTTGAGGTCC
TGTATGCTTCCAGAGGATGGTGCTTTCACAACGTGCTCCATCTTCATTGCCTCTAGGACTAATATAGGTT
GACCTTGATCTACTTTGGCTTCGTTTTCGACAAGGACCTTGACTACCAAACCAGCCATGGGGGCCACAAT
GGTTCCTGGAGGGTGTGATGATGTTTCGGAGCTGGTTGGATCTGCGGAACCCAGTGGACCCTGGAACAAA
ACTTCGAGGCCACCGGATGCATAATCAGGAACGTCATAAGGGTAAGAACCTGTGCGGCCGCCGCTAGCTC
G
