>Addgene plasmid #32078 | pMDC32-HPB | addgene partial sequence | sequence record 39383 | M13-F20 5'-TGTAAAACGACGGCCAGT-3'
CGACACACTTGTCTACTCCAAAAATATCAAAGATACAGTCTCAGAAGACCAAAGGGCAATTGAGACTTTT
CAACAAAGGGTAATATCCGGAAACCTCCTCGGATTCCATTGCCCAGCTATCTGTCACTTTATTGTGAAGA
TAGTGGAAAAGGAAGGTGGCTCCTACAAATGCCATCATTGCGATAAAGGAAAGGCCATCGTTGAAGATGC
CTCTGCCGACAGTGGTCCCAAAGATGGACCCCCACCCACGAGGAGCATCGTGGAAAAAGAAGACGTTCCA
ACCACGTCTTCAAAGCAAGTGGATTGATGTGATAACATGGTGGAGCACGACACACTTGTCTACTCCAAAA
ATATCAAAGATACAGTCTCAGAAGACCAAAGGGCAATTGAGACTTTTCAACAAAGGGTAATATCCGGAAA
CCTCCTCGGATTCCATTGCCCAGCTATCTGTCACTTTATTGTGAAGATAGTGGAAAAGGAAGGTGGCTCC
TACAAATGCCATCATTGCGATAAAGGAAAGGCCATCGTTGAAGATGCCTCTGCCGACAGTGGTCCCAAAG
ATGGACCCCCACCCACGAGGAGCATCGTGGAAAAAGAAGACGTTCCAACCACGTCTTCAAAGCAAGTGGA
TTGATGTGATATCTCCACTGACGTAAGGGATGACGCACAATCCCACTATCCTTCGCAAGACCCTTCCTCT
ATATAAGGAAGTTCATTTCATTTGGAGAGGACCTCGACTCTAGAGGATCCCCGGGTACCGGGCCCCCCCT
CGAGGCGCGC
