>Addgene plasmid #32078 | pMDC32-HPB | addgene partial sequence | sequence record 73180 | ccdB-Fwd 5'-GCATGATGACCACCGATATG-3'
TCTCAGCCACCGCGAAAATGACATCAAAAACGCCATTAACCTGATGTTCTGGGGAATATAAATGTCAGGC
TCCCTTATACACAGCCAGTCTGCAGGTCGACCATAGTGACTGGATATGTTGTGTTTTACAGTATTATGTA
GTCTGTTTTTTATGCAAAATCTAATTTAATATATTGATATTTATATCATTTTACGTTTCTCGTTCAGCTT
CTTGTACAAAGTGGTTCGAGCTAGCGGCGGCCGCACAGGTTCTTACCCTTATGACGTTCCTGATTATGCA
TCCGGTGGCCTCGAAGTTTTGTTCCAGGGTCCACTGGGTTCCGCAGATCCAACCAGCTCCGAAACATCAT
CACACCCTCCAGGAACCATTGTGGCCCCCATGGCTGGTTTGGTAGTCAAGGTCCTTGTCGAAAACGAAGC
CAAAGTAGATCAAGGTCAACCTATATTAGTCCTAGAGGCAATGAAGATGGAGCACGTTGTGAAAGCACCA
TCCTCTGGAAGCATACAGGACCTCAAAGTTAAAGCAGGCCAACAGGTTTCAGATGGCAGTGCTCTATTCA
GGATCAAAGGGTAATTAATTAACTAGTTCTAGAGCGGCCGCCACCGCGGTGGAGCTCGAATTTCCCCGAT
CGTTCAAACATTTGGCAATAAAGTTTCTTAAGATTGAATCCTGTTGCCGGTCTTGCGATGATTATCATAT
AATTTCTGTTGAATTACGTTAAGCATGTAATAATTAACATGTAATGCATGACGTTATTTATGAG
