>Addgene plasmid #32078 | pMDC32-HPB | addgene partial sequence | sequence record 73255 | CAT-R 5'-GCAACTGACTGAAATGCCTC-3'
CTGAAAATCTCGACGGATCCTAACTCAAAATCCACACATTATACGAGCCGGAAGCATAAAGTGTAAAGCC
TGGGGTGCCTAATGCGGCCGCCATAGTGACTGGATATGTTGTGTTTTACAGTATTATGTAGTCTGTTTTT
TATGCAAAATCTAATTTAATATATTGATATTTATATCATTTTACGTTTCTCGTTCAGCTTTTTTGTACAA
ACTTGTTTGATAGCTTGGCGCGCCTCGAGGGGGGGCCCGGTACCCGGGGATCCTCTAGAGTCGAGGTCCT
CTCCAAATGAAATGAACTTCCTTATATAGAGGAAGGGTCTTGCGAAGGATAGTGGGATTGTGCGTCATCC
CTTACGTCAGTGGAGATATCACATCAATCCACTTGCTTTGAAGACGTGGTTGGAACGTCTTCTTTTTCCA
CGATGCTCCTCGTGGGTGGGGGTCCATCTTTGGGACCACTGTCGGCAGAGGCATCTTCAACGATGGCCTT
TCCTTTATCGCAATGATGGCATTTGTAGGAGCCACCTTCCTTTTCCACTATCTTCACAATAAAGTGACAG
ATAGCTGGGCAATGGAATCCGAGGAGGTTTCCGGATATTACCCTTTGTTGAAAAGTCTCAATTGCCCTTT
GGTCTTCTGAGACTGTATCTTTGATATTTTTGGAG
